Addgene plasmid #146614: pAc5.1B-lambdaN-HA-DmNot1_1147-1717_I
Purpose: Insect Expression of DmNot1_1147-1717
Depositing lab: Elisa Izaurralde. Depositing organization: Max Planck Institute for Developmental Biology. Publication: NOT10 and C2orf29/NOT11 form a conserved module of the CCR4-NOT complex that docks onto the NOT1 N-terminal domain. Bawankar P, Loh B, Wohlbold L, Schmidt S, Izaurralde E. RNA Biol. 2013 Feb;10(2):228-44. doi: 10.4161/rna.23018. Epub 2013 Jan 9. PubMed 23303381.
Backbone
  Vector backbone: Unknown
  Vector type: Insect Expression
Growth in bacteria
  Bacterial resistance: Ampicillin, 100 μg/mL
  Growth temperature: 37°C
  Growth strain: DH5alpha
  Copy number: Low Copy
Gene/Insert
  Gene/Insert name: DmNot1_1147-1717
  Species: D. melanogaster (fly)
  Mutation: 2 non silent mutations compared to the sequence given by NM_001103772.2.
  Entrez Gene: Not1 (a.k.a. Dmel_CG34407, CG1874, CG1884, CG34407, Dmel\CG34407, Dmel_CG1874, Dmel_CG1884, NOT, NOT1, anon-EST:Liang-1.29, anon-WO0118547.221, clone 1.29, not1)
  Cloning method: Unknown
Terms and licenses: Academic/Nonprofit Terms; Industry Terms: Not Available to Industry
Depositor comments: Plasmids from this collection were made available to the research community and donated after the lab closed. Please note that the sequence provided by the depositing laboratory may be theoretical/predicted or based on Sanger sequencing results. There may be discrepancies between sequencing results obtained by Addgene and the depositor sequence. If an Addgene verified sequence is not available, please contact before placing your order to request that our lab fully sequence the plasmid.
How to cite: pAc5.1B-lambdaN-HA-DmNot1_1147-1717_I was a gift from Elisa Izaurralde (Addgene plasmid # 146614 ; http://n2t.net/addgene:146614 ; RRID:Addgene_146614)
