[The description below was written by a language model from this plasmid's Addgene catalogue record and pLannotate feature annotations shown in this document.]
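Description:
pAc5.1B-lambdaN-HA-DmNot1_1147-1717_I is a 7,179 nt insect expression plasmid. The catalogue lists the backbone as unknown, although the name and annotated features point to a pAc5.1-type vector. In bacteria it is maintained through a ColE1/pUC-family origin of replication and selected with ampicillin via the β-lactamase gene and its own promoter. The record lists it as low copy even though the annotated origin is of the high-copy class. A short tetracycline-resistance fragment and a small piece of SV40 large T antigen sequence are also detected; these appear to be non-functional backbone remnants.

Expression in fly cells is driven by the constitutive Drosophila actin 5C (Ac5) promoter and terminated by an SV40 polyadenylation signal. The open reading frame begins with a short fragment of the bacteriophage lambda N protein, the peptide that binds boxB RNA hairpins, followed by an HA epitope (annotated as a fragment of a 3xHA tag, consistent in length with a single copy). This is followed by residues 1147–1717 of Drosophila melanogaster Not1, the scaffold subunit of the CCR4-NOT deadenylase complex. The annotation tool labels this segment by homology to mouse Cnot1, but the catalogue identifies it as the fly protein and notes two non-silent changes relative to the reference transcript. A vector-derived V5 tag lies downstream of the insert; the record does not state whether it is translated in frame.

The lambdaN fusion is the type used in tethering assays, where a protein fragment is recruited to a boxB-containing reporter mRNA to test its effect on mRNA stability or translation, with the HA tag allowing detection or immunoprecipitation. The associated work concerns the modular architecture of the CCR4-NOT complex.
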