Features (pLannotate 1.2.2; 11 found; start..end, strand, type, name):
     56..2568    +  promoter       Ac5 promoter: Drosophila melanogaster actin 5C promoter
   2588..2653    +  CDS            N (fragment): REGN_LAMBD - Experimental evidence at protein level: Swiss-Prot protein existence level 1. Plays a role as a transcriptional antitermination factor that allows the virus to initiate its lytic phase. Activates expression of the delayed viral early genes by modifying host RNA polymerase (RNAP) into a form that is resistant to termination signals. This antitermination function requires the host NusA protein which serves to stabilize the interaction between antitermination protein N and host RNA polymerase. From Escherichia phage lambda (Bacteriophage lambda).
   2678..2704    +  CDS            3xHA (fragment): three tandem HA epitope tags
   2735..4432    +  CDS            Cnot1 (fragment): CNOT1_MOUSE - Also known as Kiaa1007. Experimental evidence at protein level: Swiss-Prot protein existence level 1. Scaffolding component of the CCR4-NOT complex which is one of the major cellular mRNA deadenylases and is linked to various cellular processes including bulk mRNA degradation, miRNA-mediated repression, translational repression during translational initiation and general transcription regulation. Additional complex functions may be a consequence of its influence on mRNA expression. Its scaffolding function implies its interaction with the catalytic complex module and diverse RNA-
   4464..4505    +  CDS            V5 tag: epitope tag from simian virus 5
   4605..4739    -  polyA_signal   SV40 poly(A) signal: SV40 polyadenylation signal
   4762..4846    -  CDS            large T antigen (fragment): large T antigen from SV40 (simian virus 40)
   4847..5317    +  CDS            TcR (fragment): tetracycline efflux protein; tet; confers resistance to tetracycline
   5361..5949    -  rep_origin     ori: high-copy-number ColE1/pMB1/pBR322/pUC origin of replication
   6120..6980    -  CDS            AmpR: β-lactamase; bla; confers resistance to ampicillin, carbenicillin, and related antibiotics
   6981..7085    -  promoter       AmpR promoter: bla
>Addgene plasmid #146614 | pAc5.1B-lambdaN-HA-DmNot1_1147-1717_I | depositor full sequence | sequence record 289060 | Full Sequence
CTTCAAGGAATTAATTCTATATTCTAAAAACACAAATGATACTTCTAAAAAAAATCATGAATGGCATCAA
CTCTGAATCAAATCTTTGCAGATGCACCTACTTCTCATTTCCACTGTCACATCATTTTTCCAGATCTCGC
TGCCTGTTATGTGGCCCACAAACCAAGACACGTTTTATGGCCATTAAAGCTGGCTGATCGTCGCCAAACA
CCAAATACATATCAATATGTACATTCGAGAAAGAAGCGATCAAAGAAGCGTCTTCGGGCGAGTAGGAGAA
TGCGGAGGAGAAGGAGAACGAGCTGATCTAGTATCTCTCCACAATCCAATGCCAACTGACCAACTGGCCA
TATTCGGAGCAATTTGAAGCCAATTTCCATCGCCTGGCGATCGCTCCATTCTTGGCTATATGTTTTTCAC
CGTTCCCGGGGCCATTTTCAAAGACTCGTCGGTAAGATAAGATTGTGTCACTCGCTGTCTCTCTTCATTT
GTCGAAGAATGCTGAGGAATTTCGCGATGACGTCGGCGAGTATTTTGAAGAATGAGAATAATTTGTATTT
ATACGAAAATCAGTTAGTGGAATTTTCTACAAAAACATGTTATCTATAGATAATTTTGTTGCAAAATATG
TTGACTATGACAAAGATTGTATGTATATACCTTTAATGTATTCTCATTTTCTTATGTATTTATAATGGCA
ATGATGATACTGATGATATTTTAAGATGATGCCAGACCACAGGCTGATTTCTGCGTCTTTTGCCGAACGC
AGTGCATGTGCGGTTGTTGTTTTTTGGAATAGTTTCAATTTTCGGACTGTCCGCTTTGATTTCAGTTTCT
TGGCTTATTCAAAAAGCAAAGTAAAGCCAAAAAAGCGAGATGGCAATACCAAATGCGGCAAAACGGTAGT
GGAAGGAAAGGGGTGCGGGGCAGCGGAAGGAAGGGTGGGGCGGGGCGTGGCGGGGTCTGTGGCTGGGCGC
GACGTCACCGACGTTGGAGCCACTCCTTTGACCATGTGTGCGTGTGTGTATTATTCGTGTCTCGCCACTC
GCCGGTTGTTTTTTTCTTTTTATCTCGCTCTCTCTAGCGCCATCTCGTACGCATGCTCAACGCACCGCAT
GTTGCCGTGTCCTTTATGCGTCATTTTGGCTCGAAATAGGCAATTATTTAAACAAAGATTAGTCAACGAA
AACGCTAAAATAAATAAGTCTACAATATGGTTACTTATTGCCATGTGTGTGCAGCCAACGATAGCAACAA
AAGCAACAACACAGTGGCTTTCCCTCTTTCACTTTTTGTTTGCAAGCGCGTGCGAGCAAGACGGCACGAC
CGGCAAACGCAATTACGCTGACAAAGAGCAGACGAAGTTTTGGCCGAAAAACATCAAGGCGCCTGATACG
AATGCATTTGCAATAACAATTGCGATATTTAATATTGTTTATGAAGCTGTTTGACTTCAAAACACACAAA
AAAAAAAATAAAACAAATTATTTGAAAGAGAATTAGGAATCGGACAGCTTATCGTTACGGGCTAACAGCA
CACCGAGACGAAATAGCTTACCTGACGTCACAGCCTCTGGAAGAACTGCCGCCAAGCAGAGAGAGAGAGA
AAAAGAGGGAGAGCAGCTTAGACCGCATGTGCTTGTGTGTGAGGCGTCTCTCTCTTCGTCTCCTGTTTGC
GCAAACGCATAGACTGCACTGAGAAAATCGATTACCTATTTTTTATGAATGAATATTTGCACTATTACTA
TTCAAAACTATTAAGATAGCAATCACATTCAATAGCCAAATACTATACCACCTGAGCGATGCAACGAAAT
GATCAATTTGAGCAAAAATGCTGCATATTTAGGACGGCATCATTATAGAAATGCTTCTTGCTGTGTACTT
TTCTCTCGTCTGGCAGCTGTTTCGCCGTTATTGTTAAAACCGGCTTAAGTTAGGTGTGTTTTCTACGACT
AGTGATGCCCCTACTAGAAGATGTGTGTTGCACAAATGTCCCTGAATAACCAATTTGAAGTGCAGATAGC
AGTAAACGTAAGCTAATATGAATATTATTTAACTGTAATGTTTTAATATCGCTGGACATTACTAATAAAC
CCACTATAAACACATGTACATATGTATGTTTTGGCATACAATGAGTAGTTGGGGAAAAAATGTGTAAAAG
CACCGTGACCATCACAGCATAAAGATAACCAGCTGAAGTATCGAATATGAGTAACCCCCAAATTGAATCA
CATGCCGCAACTGATAGGACCCATGGAAGTACACTCTTCATGGCGATATACAAGACACACACAAGCACGA
ACACCCAGTTGCGGAGGAAATTCTCCGTAAATGAAAACCCAATCGGCGAACAATTCATACCCATATATGG
TAAAAGTTTTGAACGCGACTTGAGAGCGGAGAGCATTGCGGCTGATAAGGTTTTAGCGCTAAGCGGGCTT
TATAAAACGGGCTGCGGGACCAGTTTTCATATCACTACCGTTTGAGTTCTTGTGCTGTGTGGATACTCCT
CCCGACACAAAGCCGCTCCATCAGCCAGCAGTCGTCTAATCCAGAGACCCCGGATCGGGGTACCAACATG
GACGCACAAACACGACGACGTGAGCGTCGCGCTGAGAAACAAGCTCAATGGAAAGCTGCAAACGGTGGAT
CTCCTCCACATATGGCTTACCCATACGATGTTCCAGATTACGCTCCTCCAAGCTTAATTAAGATGGTGAC
TGTGCCACCAGAGCCTGTGCAGGACAAAACTGCCTTTATTTTCAACAACTTGAGCCAGCTGAACATACCG
CAGAAGTGCGATGAGATAAAGGAGATTATGACCAAGGAGTATTGGCCGTGGCTAGCGCAATATCTGGTCC
TCAAACGCGCATCAATGGAGTTCAACTTCCACACACTATATTACAACTTTTTGGATGCCCTTAAAAACGG
CGAGATCAACCGATTCGTAACCAAAGAGACCCTACGCAACATCAAGGTACTCTTGCGCTCCGATAAGGGA
GTTATTAATTTCTCCGATCGAAGTCTGTTGAAGAACCTCGGACACTGGTTGGGCATGATGACCTTAGGTC
GCAATCGCCCCATCCTGCAGTTGGATCTGGATCTTAAATCCCTTTTGGCTGAGGCTTACCACAAGGGCCA
GCAGGAACTGCTTTTTGTGGTTCCTTTCGTAGCCAAGATCCTTGAGTCATCCGCCAAGTCTCGCATCTTC
CGATCGCCCAATCCATGGACAATGGGTATCATGTACGTGCTTGCTGAGCTTCACCAGGAGCCAGACCTTA
AGCTGAACCTGAAGTTTGAAATCGAAGTACTCTGCAAAACACTTAATCTGGAGTTGGCCAAGTTGCGACA
AGTGATCTACCTGAAGGATCCCAATCGAACTCACCGGATTGAAGAGCAGATGTCGCAACCAAAACCGAAA
CAACTTGAGCCAGTGGCTTCTGCGCCAGCTCTACCGCGTGAACAGCAATCCCCGGCACAACCTCCGCCAC
CACCACAACAGCAGCAACCACCGCAGCAGCAGGTACCTCCACCGCCATCCTCTGCGGACGTGGACGCCCA
AAATGCGGCCGCTATGATGATGGCAGCGGGCGGAGCTAATAGTACTCCTGGATCGGTATCTTCGCCCAAT
CTACCCACCGATTCCAGCCAGGTGGCACTACCGCCACCAGAGCCGCGCTATTCATACGTGGACGTAAACG
TGAGCAACTTCCAGCTTATTGGTCAGCAGTTGGTACTGCCACCCAATACTCCGTTCCTGCACGCCAATCC
CGGAATCAAACACATGGTCGTCAACGCCGTGGAGCGCACGATAACCGACTGGTTGCAGCCTATTGTGGAC
CGAAGCATCCGCATTGCCTGTGCCACCACCGAGCAGATCATCCGCAAGGACTTCGCCCTGGATGCTGACG
AGAACCGAATGCGCACTGCCGCTCATCAGATGGTACGAAACCTTGCCGCCGGCATGGCCATGATTACCGG
TAAGGATGAGATAGCGCGTGCTATTAGCCAGAATCTGCACAAGGCCTTGCTGTCGGGTCTAAATGGGATG
CCCAGCATGGCTGAGATCCAAGCTGCTGCTATGCAGTTAGCCAGCGAAAATGTTGAGCTAGTTTGCGCTT
TCATTCAGAAAACATCTGCTGAAAAGGCAGCCGCAGAGATCGATAGGCGTCTAAGCACCGATTTCGAGAC
CAGAAAAATTGCTCGTGAAGAGGGCAACCGCTTTGTGGACGCCCAGATCCTCACCTATCAACAGGAGCGT
CTTCCAGAAGCAGTGCGCATCAAGGTGGGCGCGGCTCCAGCTACACTTTATGCTGTGTACTCGGAGTTCG
CTAGAAGCATACCTGGCTTCCAGCAGATGAGCGATCGCGATATTGCCCTGTTTGTGCCCAAGCCGACGGA
TTTGTCTCAGCCAAATGTGTTTGCTAATTGATCTAGAGGGCCCGCGGTTCGAAGGTAAGCCTATCCCTAA
CCCTCTCCTCGGTCTCGATTCTACGCGTACCGGTCATCATCACCATCACCATTGAGTTTAAACCCGCTGA
TCAGCCTCGACTGTGCCTTCTAAGGCCTGAGCTCGCTGATCAGCCTCGATCGAGGATCCAGACATGATAA
GATACATTGATGAGTTTGGACAAACCACAACTAGAATGCAGTGAAAAAAATGCTTTATTTGTGAAATTTG
TGATGCTATTGCTTTATTTGTAACCATTATAAGCTGCAATAAACAAGTTAACAACAACAATTGCATTCAT
TTTATGTTTCAGGTTCAGGGGGAGGTGTGGGAGGTTTTTTAAAGCAAGTAAAACCTCTACAAATGTGGTA
TGGCTGATTATGATCAGTCGACCGATGCCCTTGAGAGCCTTCAACCCAGTCAGCTCCTTCCGGTGGGCGC
GGGGCATGACTATCGTCGCCGCACTTATGACTGTCTTCTTTATCATGCAACTCGTAGGACAGGTGCCGGC
AGCGCTCTGGGTCATTTTCGGCGAGGACCGCTTTCGCTGGAGCGCGACGATGATCGGCCTGTCGCTTGCG
GTATTCGGAATCTTGCACGCCCTCGCTCAAGCCTTCGTCACTGGTCCCGCCACCAAACGTTTCGGCGAGA
AGCAGGCCATTATCGCCGGCATGGCGGCCGACGCGCTGGGCTACGTCTTGCTGGCGTTCGCGACGCGAGG
CTGGATGGCCTTCCCCATTATGATTCTTCTCGCTTCCGGCGGCATCGGGATGCCCGCGTTGCAGGCCATG
CTGTCCAGGCAGGTAGATGACGACCATCAGGGACAGCTTCAAGGATCGCTCGCGGCTCTTACCAGCCAGC
AAAAGGCCAGGAACCGTAAAAAGGCCGCGTTGCTGGCGTTTTTCCATAGGCTCCGCCCCCCTGACGAGCA
TCACAAAAATCGACGCTCAAGTCAGAGGTGGCGAAACCCGACAGGACTATAAAGATACCAGGCGTTTCCC
CCTGGAAGCTCCCTCGTGCGCTCTCCTGTTCCGACCCTGCCGCTTACCGGATACCTGTCCGCCTTTCTCC
CTTCGGGAAGCGTGGCGCTTTCTCAATGCTCACGCTGTAGGTATCTCAGTTCGGTGTAGGTCGTTCGCTC
CAAGCTGGGCTGTGTGCACGAACCCCCCGTTCAGCCCGACCGCTGCGCCTTATCCGGTAACTATCGTCTT
GAGTCCAACCCGGTAAGACACGACTTATCGCCACTGGCAGCAGCCACTGGTAACAGGATTAGCAGAGCGA
GGTATGTAGGCGGTGCTACAGAGTTCTTGAAGTGGTGGCCTAACTACGGCTACACTAGAAGGACAGTATT
TGGTATCTGCGCTCTGCTGAAGCCAGTTACCTTCGGAAAAAGAGTTGGTAGCTCTTGATCCGGCAAACAA
ACCACCGCTGGTAGCGGTGGTTTTTTTGTTTGCAAGCAGCAGATTACGCGCAGAAAAAAAGGATCTCAAG
AAGATCCTTTGATCTTTTCTACGGGGTCTGACGCTCAGTGGAACGAAAACTCACGTTAAGGGATTTTGGT
CATGAGATTATCAAAAAGGATCTTCACCTAGATCCTTTTAAATTAAAAATGAAGTTTTAAATCAATCTAA
AGTATATATGAGTAAACTTGGTCTGACAGTTACCAATGCTTAATCAGTGAGGCACCTATCTCAGCGATCT
GTCTATTTCGTTCATCCATAGTTGCCTGACTCCCCGTCGTGTAGATAACTACGATACGGGAGGGCTTACC
ATCTGGCCCCAGTGCTGCAATGATACCGCGAGACCCACGCTCACCGGCTCCAGATTTATCAGCAATAAAC
CAGCCAGCCGGAAGGGCCGAGCGCAGAAGTGGTCCTGCAACTTTATCCGCCTCCATCCAGTCTATTAATT
GTTGCCGGGAAGCTAGAGTAAGTAGTTCGCCAGTTAATAGTTTGCGCAACGTTGTTGCCATTGCTGCAGG
CATCGTGGTGTCACGCTCGTCGTTTGGTATGGCTTCATTCAGCTCCGGTTCCCAACGATCAAGGCGAGTT
ACATGATCCCCCATGTTGTGCAAAAAAGCGGTTAGCTCCTTCGGTCCTCCGATCGTTGTCAGAAGTAAGT
TGGCCGCAGTGTTATCACTCATGGTTATGGCAGCACTGCATAATTCTCTTACTGTCATGCCATCCGTAAG
ATGCTTTTCTGTGACTGGTGAGTACTCAACCAAGTCATTCTGAGAATAGTGTATGCGGCGACCGAGTTGC
TCTTGCCCGGCGTCAACACGGGATAATACCGCGCCACATAGCAGAACTTTAAAAGTGCTCATCATTGGAA
AACGTTCTTCGGGGCGAAAACTCTCAAGGATCTTACCGCTGTTGAGATCCAGTTCGATGTAACCCACTCG
TGCACCCAACTGATCTTCAGCATCTTTTACTTTCACCAGCGTTTCTGGGTGAGCAAAAACAGGAAGGCAA
AATGCCGCAAAAAAGGGAATAAGGGCGACACGGAAATGTTGAATACTCATACTCTTCCTTTTTCAATATT
ATTGAAGCATTTATCAGGGTTATTGTCTCATGAGCGGATACATATTTGAATGTATTTAGAAAAATAAACA
AATAGGGGTTCCGCGCACATTTCCCCGAAAAGTGCCACCTGACGTCTAAGAAACCATTATTATCATGACA
TTAACCTATAAAAATAGGCGTATCACGAGGCCCTTTCGT
